>Addgene plasmid #89341 | pG5ElbLuc | addgene full sequence | sequence record 176438 | Addgene NGS Result
AGATTGTACTGAGAGTGCACCATATGGACATATTGTCGTTAGAACGCGGCTACAATTAATACATAACCTT
ATGTATCATACACATACGATTTAGGTGACACTATAGAACTCGAGCAGCTGAAGCTTGCATGCCTGCAGGT
CGGAGTACTGTCCTCCGAGCGGAGTACTGTCCTCCGAGCGGAGTACTGTCCTCCGAGCGGAGTACTGTCC
TCCGAGCGGAGTACTGTCCTCCGAGCGGAGACTCTAGAGGGTATATAATGGATCCCCGGGTACCGAGCTC
GAATTAGCTTATGCATGCGGCCGCATCTAGAGGGCCCGGATCCAAATGGAAGACGCCAAAAACATAAAGA
AAGGCCCGGCGCCATTCTATCCTCTAGAGGATGGAACCGCTGGAGAGCAACTGCATAAGGCTATGAAGAG
ATACGCCCTGGTTCCTGGAACAATTGCTTTTACAGATGCACATATCGAGGTGAACATCACGTACGCGGAA
TACTTCGAAATGTCCGTTCGGTTGGCAGAAGCTATGAAACGATATGGGCTGAATACAAATCACAGAATCG
TCGTATGCAGTGAAAACTCTCTTCAATTCTTTATGCCGGTGTTGGGCGCGTTATTTATCGGAGTTGCAGT
TGCGCCCGCGAACGACATTTATAATGAACGTGAATTGCTCAACAGTATGAACATTTCGCAGCCTACCGTA
GTGTTTGTTTCCAAAAAGGGGTTGCAAAAAATTTTGAACGTGCAAAAAAAATTACCAATAATCCAGAAAA
TTATTATCATGGATTCTAAAACGGATTACCAGGGATTTCAGTCGATGTACACGTTCGTCACATCTCATCT
ACCTCCCGGTTTTAATGAATACGATTTTGTACCAGAGTCCTTTGATCGTGACAAAACAATTGCACTGATA
ATGAATTCCTCTGGATCTACTGGGTTACCTAAGGGTGTGGCCCTTCCGCATAGAACTGCCTGCGTCAGAT
TCTCGCATGCCAGAGATCCTATTTTTGGCAATCAAATCATTCCGGATACTGCGATTTTAAGTGTTGTTCC
ATTCCATCACGGTTTTGGAATGTTTACTACACTCGGATATTTGATATGTGGATTTCGAGTCGTCTTAATG
TATAGATTTGAAGAAGAGCTGTTTTTACGATCCCTTCAGGATTACAAAATTCAAAGTGCGTTGCTAGTAC
CAACCCTATTTTCATTCTTCGCCAAAAGCACTCTGATTGACAAATACGATTTATCTAATTTACACGAAAT
TGCTTCTGGGGGCGCACCTCTTTCGAAAGAAGTCGGGGAAGCGGTTGCAAAACGCTTCCATCTTCCAGGG
ATACGACAAGGATATGGGCTCACTGAGACTACATCAGCTATTCTGATTACACCCGAGGGGGATGATAAAC
CGGGCGCGGTCGGTAAAGTTGTTCCATTTTTTGAAGCGAAGGTTGTGGATCTGGATACCGGGAAAACGCT
GGGCGTTAATCAGAGAGGCGAATTATGTGTCAGAGGACCTATGATTATGTCCGGTTATGTAAACAATCCG
GAAGCGACCAACGCCTTGATTGACAAGGATGGATGGCTACATTCTGGAGACATAGCTTACTGGGACGAAG
ACGAACACTTCTTCATAGTTGACCGCTTGAAGTCTTTAATTAAATACAAAGGATATCAGGTGGCCCCCGC
TGAATTGGAATCGATATTGTTACAACACCCCAACATCTTCGACGCGGGCGTGGCAGGTCTTCCCGACGAT
GACGCCGGTGAACTTCCCGCCGCCGTTGTTGTTTTGGAGCACGGAAAGACGATGACGGAAAAAGAGATCG
TGGATTACGTCGCCAGTCAAGTAACAACCGCGAAAAAGTTGCGCGGAGGAGTTGTGTTTGTGGACGAAGT
ACCGAAAGGTCTTACCGGAAAACTCGACGCAAGAAAAATCAGAGAGATCCTCATAAAGGCCAAGAAGGGC
GGAAAGTCCAAATTGTAAAATGTAACTGTATTCAGCGATGACGAAATTCTTAGCTATTGTAATCCTCCGA
GGCAAGGACTTTCCTTCAGAATTGCTAAGTTTTTTGAGTCATGCTGTGTTTAGTAATAGAACTCTTGCTT
GCTTTGCTATTTACACCACAAAGGAAAAAGCTGCACTGCTATACAAGAAAATTATGGAAAAATATTCTGT
AACCTTTATAAGTAGGCATAACAGTTATAATCATAACATACTGTTTTTTCTTACTCCACACAGGCATAGA
GTGTCTGCTATTAATAACTATGCTCAAAAATTGTGTACCTTTAGCTTTTTAATTTGTAAAGGGGTTAATA
AGGAATATTTGATGTATAGTGCCTTGACTAGAGATCATAATCAGCCATACCACATTTGTAGAGGTTTTAC
TTGCTTTAAAAAACCTCCCACACCTCCCCCTGAACCTGAAACATAAAATGAATGCAATTGTTGTTGTTAA
CTTGTTTATTGCAGCTTATAATGGTTACAAATAAAGCAATAGCATCACAAATTTCACAAATAAAGCATTT
TTTTCACTGCATTCTAGTTGTGGTTTGTCCAAACTCATCAATGTATCTTATCATGTCTGGATCTGCCGGT
CTCCCTATAGTGAGTCGTATTAATTTCGATAAGCCAGGTTAACCTGCATTAATGAATCGGCCAACGCGCG
GGGAGAGGCGGTTTGCGTATTGGGCGCTCTTCCGCTTCCTCGCTCACTGACTCGCTGCGCTCGGTCGTTC
GGCTGCGGCGAGCGGTATCAGCTCACTCAAAGGCGGTAATACGGTTATCCACAGAATCAGGGGATAACGC
AGGAAAGAACATGTGAGCAAAAGGCCAGCAAAAGGCCAGGAACCGTAAAAAGGCCGCGTTGCTGGCGTTT
TTCCATAGGCTCCGCCCCCCTGACGAGCATCACAAAAATCGACGCTCAAGTCAGAGGTGGCGAAACCCGA
CAGGACTATAAAGATACCAGGCGTTTCCCCCTGGAAGCTCCCTCGTGCGCTCTCCTGTTCCGACCCTGCC
GCTTACCGGATACCTGTCCGCCTTTCTCCCTTCGGGAAGCGTGGCGCTTTCTCATAGCTCACGCTGTAGG
TATCTCAGTTCGGTGTAGGTCGTTCGCTCCAAGCTGGGCTGTGTGCACGAACCCCCCGTTCAGCCCGACC
GCTGCGCCTTATCCGGTAACTATCGTCTTGAGTCCAACCCGGTAAGACACGACTTATCGCCACTGGCAGC
AGCCACTGGTAACAGGATTAGCAGAGCGAGGTATGTAGGCGGTGCTACAGAGTTCTTGAAGTGGTGGCCT
AACTACGGCTACACTAGAAGAACAGTATTTGGTATCTGCGCTCTGCTGAAGCCAGTTACCTTCGGAAAAA
GAGTTGGTAGCTCTTGATCCGGCAAACAAACCACCGCTGGTAGCGGTGGTTTTTTTGTTTGCAAGCAGCA
GATTACGCGCAGAAAAAAAGGATCTCAAGAAGATCCTTTGATCTTTTCTACGGGGTCTGACGCTCAGTGG
AACGAAAACTCACGTTAAGGGATTTTGGTCATGAGATTATCAAAAAGGATCTTCACCTAGATCCTTTTAA
ATTAAAAATGAAGTTTTAAATCAATCTAAAGTATATATGAGTAAACTTGGTCTGACAGTTACCAATGCTT
AATCAGTGAGGCACCTATCTCAGCGATCTGTCTATTTCGTTCATCCATAGTTGCCTGACTCCCCGTCGTG
TAGATAACTACGATACGGGAGGGCTTACCATCTGGCCCCAGTGCTGCAATGATACCGCGAGACCCACGCT
CACCGGCTCCAGATTTATCAGCAATAAACCAGCCAGCCGGAAGGGCCGAGCGCAGAAGTGGTCCTGCAAC
TTTATCCGCCTCCATCCAGTCTATTAATTGTTGCCGGGAAGCTAGAGTAAGTAGTTCGCCAGTTAATAGT
TTGCGCAACGTTGTTGCCATTGCTACAGGCATCGTGGTGTCACGCTCGTCGTTTGGTATGGCTTCATTCA
GCTCCGGTTCCCAACGATCAAGGCGAGTTACATGATCCCCCATGTTGTGCAAAAAAGCGGTTAGCTCCTT
CGGTCCTCCGATCGTTGTCAGAAGTAAGTTGGCCGCAGTGTTATCACTCATGGTTATGGCAGCACTGCAT
AATTCTCTTACTGTCATGCCATCCGTAAGATGCTTTTCTGTGACTGGTGAGTACTCAACCAAGTCATTCT
GAGAATAGTGTATGCGGCGACCGAGTTGCTCTTGCCCGGCGTCAATACGGGATAATACCGCGCCACATAG
CAGAACTTTAAAAGTGCTCATCATTGGAAAACGTTCTTCGGGGCGAAAACTCTCAAGGATCTTACCGCTG
TTGAGATCCAGTTCGATGTAACCCACTCGTGCACCCAACTGATCTTCAGCATCTTTTACTTTCACCAGCG
TTTCTGGGTGAGCAAAAACAGGAAGGCAAAATGCCGCAAAAAAGGGAATAAGGGCGACACGGAAATGTTG
AATACTCATACTCTTCCTTTTTCAATATTATTGAAGCATTTATCAGGGTTATTGTCTCATGAGCGGATAC
ATATTTGAATGTATTTAGAAAAATAAACAAATAGGGGTTCCGCGCACATTTCCCCGAAAAGTGCCACCTG
ACGTCTAAGAAACCATTATTATCATGACATTAACCTATAAAAATAGGCGTATCACGAGGCCCTTTCGTCT
CGCGCGTTTCGGTGATGACGGTGAAAACCTCTGACACATGCAGCTCCCGGAGACGGTCACAGCTTGTCTG
TAAGCGGATGCCGGGAGCAGACAAGCCCGTCAGGGCGCGTCAGCGGGTGTTGGCGGGTGTCGGGGCTGGC
TTAACTATGCGGCATCAGAGC
Features (pLannotate 1.2.2; 16 found; start..end, strand, type, name):
     89..107     +  promoter       SP6 promoter: promoter for bacteriophage SP6 RNA polymerase
    121..142     -  misc_feature   MCS (fragment): pUC18/19 multiple cloning site
    141..235     +  protein_bind   5X UAS: five tandem copies of the "ScaI site" 17-mer CGGAGTACTGTCCTCCG, an upstream activating sequence (UAS) that efficiently binds yeast Gal4 (Webster et al., 1988; Pfeiffer et al., 2010) GAL4
    245..262     +  promoter       minP (fragment): minimal TATA-box promoter with low basal activity
    260..285     -  misc_feature   MCS (fragment): pUC18/19 multiple cloning site
    326..1975    +  CDS            LUCI_PHOPY: Experimental evidence at protein level: Swiss-Prot protein existence level 1. Produces green light with a wavelength of 562 nm. From Photinus pyralis (Common eastern firefly) (Lampyris pyralis).
   2033..2346    +  CDS            large T antigen (fragment): large T antigen from SV40 (simian virus 40)
   2343..2426    +  CDS            large T antigen (fragment): large T antigen from SV40 (simian virus 40)
   2449..2583    +  polyA_signal   SV40 poly(A) signal: SV40 polyadenylation signal
   2594..2612    -  promoter       T7 promoter: promoter for bacteriophage T7 RNA polymerase
   2634..2687    -  CDS            lacI (fragment): lac repressor; lacI; The lac repressor binds to the lac operator to inhibit transcription in E. coli. This inhibition can be relieved by adding lactose or isopropyl-β-D-thiogalactopyranoside (IPTG).
   2870..3458    -  rep_origin     ori: high-copy-number ColE1/pMB1/pBR322/pUC origin of replication
   3629..4489    -  CDS            AmpR: β-lactamase; bla; confers resistance to ampicillin, carbenicillin, and related antibiotics
   4490..4594    -  promoter       AmpR promoter: bla
   4689..4724    +  CDS            rop (fragment): Rop protein, which maintains plasmids at low copy number; rop
   4826..26      +  misc_feature   bom (fragment) (across the origin): basis of mobility region from pBR322
