[The description below was written by a language model from this plasmid's Addgene catalogue record and pLannotate feature annotations shown in this document.]
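Description:
pG5ElbLuc is a mammalian luciferase reporter plasmid that responds to GAL4 DNA-binding-domain fusion proteins. According to the record, it was derived from the chloramphenicol acetyltransferase reporter pG5E1bCAT by excising the CAT gene and inserting the firefly luciferase gene from pGEM-Luc as a blunt-ended fragment. It is propagated in E. coli through a high-copy ColE1/pUC-type origin and selected with ampicillin via the β-lactamase gene and its native promoter. Short remnants of pBR322-type sequences (rop, bom, lacI fragments) and flanking SP6 and T7 phage promoters reflect the cloning-vector ancestry of the backbone. The catalogue lists the backbone at 4,955 bp, whereas the sequenced record behind the feature table is 4,851 nt, a minor discrepancy that the record does not explain.

The reporter unit consists of five tandem GAL4 upstream activating sequences (17-mer binding sites) placed just upstream of a minimal TATA-box promoter. The plasmid name implies that this is the adenovirus E1b TATA element, although the annotation recognises only a short minimal-promoter fragment. This promoter drives the full Photinus pyralis luciferase coding sequence. Downstream lie SV40 sequences annotated as large T antigen fragments, followed by the SV40 polyadenylation signal for mRNA processing. Because the minimal promoter has low basal activity, luciferase output depends on recruitment of an activation domain to the GAL4 sites. The plasmid is therefore typically co-transfected with constructs encoding GAL4 DNA-binding-domain fusions to measure the transactivation potential of a fused protein domain. The associated publication used this approach to study nuclear signalling by mitogen-activated protein kinase. Although catalogued as an empty backbone, it functions as a ready-to-use reporter.
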