Addgene plasmid #89341: pG5ElbLuc
Purpose: (Empty Backbone) The plasmid pG5ElbLuc was prepared from pG5E1bCAT by replacing the CAT gene (EcoRI and Sty I fragment) with the firefly luciferase gene (from pGEM-Luc) as a 1745bp StuI-Hind111 fragment.
Depositing lab: Roger Davis. Depositing organization: University of Massachusetts, Worcester. Publication: Signal transduction within the nucleus by mitogen-activated protein kinase. Seth A, Gonzalez FA, Gupta S, Raden DL, Davis RJ. J Biol Chem. 1992 Dec 5;267(34):24796-804. PubMed 1332967.
Backbone
  Vector backbone: pG5ElbLuc
  Backbone size (bp): 4955
  Modifications to backbone: The plasmid pG5ElbLuc was prepared from pG5ElbCAT (Lillie and Green, 1989) by removing the CAT gene by restriction digestion (EcoRI and Styl) and inserting the firefly luciferase gene (from pGEM-Luc) as a blunt-ended 1745-bp StuI-Hind111 fragment.
  Vector type: Mammalian Expression, Luciferase
Growth in bacteria
  Bacterial resistance: Ampicillin, 100 μg/mL
  Growth temperature: 37°C
  Growth strain: DH5alpha
  Copy number: High Copy
Terms and licenses: Academic/Nonprofit Terms; Industry Terms: Not Available to Industry
How to cite: pG5ElbLuc was a gift from Roger Davis (Addgene plasmid # 89341 ; http://n2t.net/addgene:89341 ; RRID:Addgene_89341)
